Addgene plasmid #120193: pCMV-GFP-CENPBpA-del
Purpose: human CENPB poly(A) site reporter, with stem loop deleted
Depositing lab: David Bartel. Depositing organization: Whitehead Institute for Biomedical Research. Publication: Widespread Influence of 3'-End Structures on Mammalian mRNA Processing and Stability. Wu X, Bartel DP. Cell. 2017 May 18;169(5):905-917.e11. doi: 10.1016/j.cell.2017.04.036. PubMed 28525757.
Backbone
  Vector backbone: pCMV-GFP
  Vector type: Mammalian Expression
Growth in bacteria
  Bacterial resistance: Ampicillin, 100 μg/mL
  Growth temperature: 37°C
  Growth strain: DH5alpha
  Copy number: Unknown
Gene/Insert
  Gene/Insert name: CENPB poly(A) site
  Species: H. sapiens (human)
  Insert size (bp): 254
Terms and licenses: Academic/Nonprofit Terms; Industry Terms: Not Available to Industry
How to cite: pCMV-GFP-CENPBpA-del was a gift from David Bartel (Addgene plasmid # 120193 ; http://n2t.net/addgene:120193 ; RRID:Addgene_120193)
