[The description below was written by a language model from this plasmid's Addgene catalogue record and pLannotate feature annotations shown in this document.]
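Description:
pCMV-GFP-CENPBpA-del is a 4.7 kb mammalian expression plasmid built on the pCMV-GFP backbone and designed as a reporter for 3'-end processing at the human CENPB polyadenylation site. It is propagated in E. coli through a high-copy ColE1/pUC-type origin and selected with ampicillin via the β-lactamase gene and its native promoter. Remnants of lac regulatory sequences (lac promoter, operator, CAP site and short lacI fragments) are vector carry-over with no evident role in the reporter. An SV40 origin, flanked by a fragment of the SV40 early promoter and followed by an SV40 poly(A) signal, is also present. This origin would allow episomal replication in cells expressing large T antigen.

The reporter unit consists of the CMV immediate-early enhancer and promoter, a short multiple cloning site and the EGFP coding sequence. The catalogue entry lists a 254 bp human CENPB poly(A) site insert in which a stem-loop has been deleted. The automated annotation does not label this insert, but the unannotated stretch between the end of EGFP and the downstream globin sequences is a plausible position for it. Further downstream lie a β-globin coding fragment (matched by the annotation tool to a lemur homologue) and the rabbit β-globin poly(A) signal. These could act as a distal processing site for transcripts that read through the test site, although the record does not state this explicitly. As the "del" variant, the construct probably serves as a comparison to a version with the intact stem-loop. That comparison would test how RNA structure near the poly(A) site affects cleavage, polyadenylation and mRNA output in transfected mammalian cells.
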