Features (pLannotate 1.2.2; 17 found; start..end, strand, type, name):
     12..315     +  enhancer       CMV enhancer: human cytomegalovirus immediate early enhancer
    316..519     +  promoter       CMV promoter: human cytomegalovirus (CMV) immediate early promoter
    542..622     +  misc_feature   MCS: multiple cloning site
    630..1349    +  CDS            EGFP: the original enhanced GFP (Yang et al., 1996) mammalian codon-optimized
   1526..1657    +  CDS            HBB (fragment): HBB_EULFU - Experimental evidence at protein level: Swiss-Prot protein existence level 1. Involved in oxygen transport from the lung to the various peripheral tissues. From Eulemur fulvus fulvus (Brown lemur).
   1728..1783    +  polyA_signal   β-globin poly(A) signal: rabbit β-globin polyadenylation signal (Gil and Proudfoot, 1987)
   2168..2184    -  protein_bind   lac operator: The lac repressor binds to the lac operator to inhibit transcription in E. coli. This inhibition can be relieved by adding lactose or isopropyl-β-D-thiogalactopyranoside (IPTG). lac repressor encoded by lacI
   2192..2222    -  promoter       lac promoter: promoter for the E. coli lac operon
   2237..2258    -  protein_bind   CAP binding site: CAP binding activates transcription in the presence of cAMP. E. coli catabolite activator protein
   2271..2310    -  CDS            lacI (fragment): lac repressor; lacI; The lac repressor binds to the lac operator to inhibit transcription in E. coli. This inhibition can be relieved by adding lactose or isopropyl-β-D-thiogalactopyranoside (IPTG).
   2317..2339    +  promoter       SV40 promoter (fragment): SV40 enhancer and early promoter
   2363..2498    +  rep_origin     SV40 ori: SV40 origin of replication
   2518..2652    +  polyA_signal   SV40 poly(A) signal: SV40 polyadenylation signal
   2654..2708    -  CDS            lacI (fragment): lac repressor; lacI; The lac repressor binds to the lac operator to inhibit transcription in E. coli. This inhibition can be relieved by adding lactose or isopropyl-β-D-thiogalactopyranoside (IPTG).
   2891..3479    -  rep_origin     ori: high-copy-number ColE1/pMB1/pBR322/pUC origin of replication
   3650..4510    -  CDS            AmpR: β-lactamase; bla; confers resistance to ampicillin, carbenicillin, and related antibiotics
   4511..4615    -  promoter       AmpR promoter: bla
>Addgene plasmid #120193 | pCMV-GFP-CENPBpA-del | addgene full sequence | sequence record 274563 | Addgene NGS Result
ATGGAGTTCCGCGTTACATAACTTACGGTAAATGGCCCGCCTGGCTGACCGCCCAACGACCCCCGCCCAT
TGACGTCAATAATGACGTATGTTCCCATAGTAACGCCAATAGGGACTTTCCATTGACGTCAATGGGTGGA
GTATTTACGGTAAACTGCCCACTTGGCAGTACATCAAGTGTATCATATGCCAAGTACGCCCCCTATTGAC
GTCAATGACGGTAAATGGCCCGCCTGGCATTATGCCCAGTACATGACCTTATGGGACTTTCCTACTTGGC
AGTACATCTACGTATTAGTCATCGCTATTACCATGGTGATGCGGTTTTGGCAGTACATCAATGGGCGTGG
ATAGCGGTTTGACTCACGGGGATTTCCAAGTCTCCACCCCATTGACGTCAATGGGAGTTTGTTTTGGCAC
CAAAATCAACGGGACTTTCCAAAATGTCGTAACAACTCCGCCCCATTGACGCAAATGGGCGGTAGGCGTG
TACGGTGGGAGGTCTATATAAGCAGAGCTGGTTTAGTGAACCGTCAGATCCGCTAGCGCTACCGGACTCA
GATCTCGAGCTCAAGCTTCGAATTCTGCAGTCGACGGTACCGCGGGCCCGGGATCCACCGGTCGCCACCA
TGGTGAGCAAGGGCGAGGAGCTGTTCACCGGGGTGGTGCCCATCCTGGTCGAGCTGGACGGCGACGTAAA
CGGCCACAAGTTCAGCGTGTCCGGCGAGGGCGAGGGCGATGCCACCTACGGCAAGCTGACCCTGAAGTTC
ATCTGCACCACCGGCAAGCTGCCCGTGCCCTGGCCCACCCTCGTGACCACCCTGACCTACGGCGTGCAGT
GCTTCAGCCGCTACCCCGACCACATGAAGCAGCACGACTTCTTCAAGTCCGCCATGCCCGAAGGCTACGT
CCAGGAGCGCACCATCTTCTTCAAGGACGACGGCAACTACAAGACCCGCGCCGAGGTGAAGTTCGAGGGC
GACACCCTGGTGAACCGCATCGAGCTGAAGGGCATCGACTTCAAGGAGGACGGCAACATCCTGGGGCACA
AGCTGGAGTACAACTACAACAGCCACAACGTCTATATCATGGCCGACAAGCAGAAGAACGGCATCAAGGT
GAACTTCAAGATCCGCCACAACATCGAGGACGGCAGCGTGCAGCTCGCCGACCACTACCAGCAGAACACC
CCCATCGGCGACGGCCCCGTGCTGCTGCCCGACAACCACTACCTGAGCACCCAGTCCGCCCTGAGCAAAG
ACCCCAACGAGAAGCGCGATCACATGGTCCTGCTGGAGTTCGTGACCGCCGCCGGGATCACTCTCGGCAT
GGACGAGCTGTACAAGTAAAGCGGCCGCACTCCTCAGGTGCATGCCTCTCCTCCCTCTCTGGCAGGGCCC
CATCCTGGGCAGAGGGGCCTGGGGCTGGGCCCAGAGTCCAGCCGTCCAGCTGCTCCTTTCCCAGTTTGAT
TTCAATAAATCTGTTTTAACAGCCAAGGGTGCATCCTTCATGGTCTGGGCTTGCGTCTGTCTTGGGGGAC
TTATTCGTCCTGGCTCTCTTTGGTCCTTGCTCTGGTGGGACATGGAGGCAAGTGTTGAAGGCTGCCTATC
AGAAGGTGGTGGCTGGTGTGGCCAATGCCCTGGCTCACAAATACCACTGAGATCTTTTTCCCTCTGCCAA
AAATTATGGGGACATCATGAAGCCCCTTGAGCATCTGACTTCTGGCTAATAAAGGAAATTTATTTTCATT
GCAATAGTGTGTTGGAATTTTTTGTGTCTCTCACTCGGAAGGACATATGGGAGGGCAAATCATTTAAAAC
ATCAGAATGAGTATTTGGTTTAGAGTTTGGCAACATATGCCCATATGCTGGCTGCCATGAACAAAGGTTG
GCTATAAAGAGGTCATCAGTATATGAAACAGCCCCCTGCTGTCCATTCCTTATTCCATAGAAAAGCCTTG
ACTTGAGGTTAGATTTTTTTTATATTTTGTTTTGTGTTATTTTTTTCTTTAACATCCCTAAAATTTTCCT
TACATGTTTTACTAGCCAGATTTTTCCTCCTCTCCTGACTACTCCCAGTCATAGCTGTCCCTCTTCTCTT
ATGGAGATCCCTCGACCTGCAGCCCAAGCTTGGCGTAATCATGGTCATAGCTGTTTCCTGTGTGAAATTG
TTATCCGCTCACAATTCCACACAACATACGAGCCGGAAGCATAAAGTGTAAAGCCTGGGGTGCCTAATGA
GTGAGCTAACTCACATTAATTGCGTTGCGCTCACTGCCCGCTTTCCAGTCGGGAAACCTGTCGTGCCAGC
GGATCCGCATCTCAATTAGTCAGCAACCATAGTCCCGCCCCTAACTCCGCCCATCCCGCCCCTAACTCCG
CCCAGTTCCGCCCATTCTCCGCCCCATGGCTGACTAATTTTTTTTATTTATGCAGAGGCCGAGGCCGCCT
CGGCCTCTGAGCTATTCCAGAAGTAGTGAGGAGGCTTTTTTGGAGGCCTAGGCTTTTGCAAAAAGCTAAC
TTGTTTATTGCAGCTTATAATGGTTACAAATAAAGCAATAGCATCACAAATTTCACAAATAAAGCATTTT
TTTCACTGCATTCTAGTTGTGGTTTGTCCAAACTCATCAATGTATCTTATCATGTCTGGATCCGCTGCAT
TAATGAATCGGCCAACGCGCGGGGAGAGGCGGTTTGCGTATTGGGCGCTCTTCCGCTTCCTCGCTCACTG
ACTCGCTGCGCTCGGTCGTTCGGCTGCGGCGAGCGGTATCAGCTCACTCAAAGGCGGTAATACGGTTATC
CACAGAATCAGGGGATAACGCAGGAAAGAACATGTGAGCAAAAGGCCAGCAAAAGGCCAGGAACCGTAAA
AAGGCCGCGTTGCTGGCGTTTTTCCATAGGCTCCGCCCCCCTGACGAGCATCACAAAAATCGACGCTCAA
GTCAGAGGTGGCGAAACCCGACAGGACTATAAAGATACCAGGCGTTTCCCCCTGGAAGCTCCCTCGTGCG
CTCTCCTGTTCCGACCCTGCCGCTTACCGGATACCTGTCCGCCTTTCTCCCTTCGGGAAGCGTGGCGCTT
TCTCATAGCTCACGCTGTAGGTATCTCAGTTCGGTGTAGGTCGTTCGCTCCAAGCTGGGCTGTGTGCACG
AACCCCCCGTTCAGCCCGACCGCTGCGCCTTATCCGGTAACTATCGTCTTGAGTCCAACCCGGTAAGACA
CGACTTATCGCCACTGGCAGCAGCCACTGGTAACAGGATTAGCAGAGCGAGGTATGTAGGCGGTGCTACA
GAGTTCTTGAAGTGGTGGCCTAACTACGGCTACACTAGAAGAACAGTATTTGGTATCTGCGCTCTGCTGA
AGCCAGTTACCTTCGGAAAAAGAGTTGGTAGCTCTTGATCCGGCAAACAAACCACCGCTGGTAGCGGTGG
TTTTTTTGTTTGCAAGCAGCAGATTACGCGCAGAAAAAAAGGATCTCAAGAAGATCCTTTGATCTTTTCT
ACGGGGTCTGACGCTCAGTGGAACGAAAACTCACGTTAAGGGATTTTGGTCATGAGATTATCAAAAAGGA
TCTTCACCTAGATCCTTTTAAATTAAAAATGAAGTTTTAAATCAATCTAAAGTATATATGAGTAAACTTG
GTCTGACAGTTACCAATGCTTAATCAGTGAGGCACCTATCTCAGCGATCTGTCTATTTCGTTCATCCATA
GTTGCCTGACTCCCCGTCGTGTAGATAACTACGATACGGGAGGGCTTACCATCTGGCCCCAGTGCTGCAA
TGATACCGCGAGACCCACGCTCACCGGCTCCAGATTTATCAGCAATAAACCAGCCAGCCGGAAGGGCCGA
GCGCAGAAGTGGTCCTGCAACTTTATCCGCCTCCATCCAGTCTATTAATTGTTGCCGGGAAGCTAGAGTA
AGTAGTTCGCCAGTTAATAGTTTGCGCAACGTTGTTGCCATTGCTACAGGCATCGTGGTGTCACGCTCGT
CGTTTGGTATGGCTTCATTCAGCTCCGGTTCCCAACGATCAAGGCGAGTTACATGATCCCCCATGTTGTG
CAAAAAAGCGGTTAGCTCCTTCGGTCCTCCGATCGTTGTCAGAAGTAAGTTGGCCGCAGTGTTATCACTC
ATGGTTATGGCAGCACTGCATAATTCTCTTACTGTCATGCCATCCGTAAGATGCTTTTCTGTGACTGGTG
AGTACTCAACCAAGTCATTCTGAGAATAGTGTATGCGGCGACCGAGTTGCTCTTGCCCGGCGTCAATACG
GGATAATACCGCGCCACATAGCAGAACTTTAAAAGTGCTCATCATTGGAAAACGTTCTTCGGGGCGAAAA
CTCTCAAGGATCTTACCGCTGTTGAGATCCAGTTCGATGTAACCCACTCGTGCACCCAACTGATCTTCAG
CATCTTTTACTTTCACCAGCGTTTCTGGGTGAGCAAAAACAGGAAGGCAAAATGCCGCAAAAAAGGGAAT
AAGGGCGACACGGAAATGTTGAATACTCATACTCTTCCTTTTTCAATATTATTGAAGCATTTATCAGGGT
TATTGTCTCATGAGCGGATACATATTTGAATGTATTTAGAAAAATAAACAAATAGGGGTTCCGCGCACAT
TTCCCCGAAAAGTGCCACCTGGGTCGACATTGATTATTGACTAGTAATAGTAATCAATTACGGGGTCATT
AGTTCATAGCCCATAT
